>Addgene plasmid #75672 | WNK2 gRNA (BRDN0001162408) | addgene full sequence | sequence record 184338 | Addgene Assembled Sequence
CCCGGGTGCAAAGATGGATAAAGTTTTAAACAGAGAGGAATCTTTGCAGCTAATGGACCTTCTAGGTCTT
GAAAGGAGTGGGAATTGGCTCCGGTGCCCGTCAGTGGGCAGAGCGCACATCGCCCACAGTCCCCGAGAAG
TTGGGGGGAGGGGTCGGCAATTGATCCGGTGCCTAGAGAAGGTGGCGCGGGGTAAACTGGGAAAGTGATG
TCGTGTACTGGCTCCGCCTTTTTCCCGAGGGTGGGGGAGAACCGTATATAAGTGCAGTAGTCGCCGTGAA
CGTTCTTTTTCGCAACGGGTTTGCCGCCAGAACACAGGTAAGTGCCGTGTGTGGTTCCCGCGGGCCTGGC
CTCTTTACGGGTTATGGCCCTTGCGTGCCTTGAATTACTTCCACCTGGCTGCAGTACGTGATTCTTGATC
CCGAGCTTCGGGTTGGAAGTGGGTGGGAGAGTTCGAGGCCTTGCGCTTAAGGAGCCCCTTCGCCTCGTGC
TTGAGTTGAGGCCTGGCCTGGGCGCTGGGGCCGCCGCGTGCGAATCTGGTGGCACCTTCGCGCCTGTCTC
GCTGCTTTCGATAAGTCTCTAGCCATTTAAAATTTTTGATGACCTGCTGCGACGCTTTTTTTCTGGCAAG
ATAGTCTTGTAAATGCGGGCCAAGATCTGCACACTGGTATTTCGGTTTTTGGGGCCGCGGGCGGCGACGG
GGCCCGTGCGTCCCAGCGCACATGTTCGGCGAGGCGGGGCCTGCGAGCGCGGCCACCGAGAATCGGACGG
GGGTAGTCTCAAGCTGGCCGGCCTGCTCTGGTGCCTGGCCTCGCGCCGCCGTGTATCGCCCCGCCCTGGG
CGGCAAGGCTGGCCCGGTCGGCACCAGTTGCGTGAGCGGAAAGATGGCCGCTTCCCGGCCCTGCTGCAGG
GAGCTCAAAATGGAGGACGCGGCGCTCGGGAGAGCGGGCGGGTGAGTCACCCACACAAAGGAAAAGGGCC
TTTCCGTCCTCAGCCGTCGCTTCATGTGACTCCACGGAGTACCGGGCGCCGTCCAGGCACCTCGATTAGT
TCTCGAGCTTTTGGAGTACGTCGTCTTTAGGTTGGGGGGAGGGGTTTTATGCGATGGAGTTTCCCCACAC
TGAGTGGGTGGAGACTGAAGTTAGGCCAGCTTGGCACTTGATGTAATTCTCCTTGGAATTTGCCCTTTTT
GAGTTTGGATCTTGGTTCATTCTCAAGCCTCAGACAGTGGTTCAAAGTTTTTTTCTTCCATTTCAGGTGT
CGTGACGTACGGCCACCATGACCGAGTACAAGCCCACGGTGCGCCTCGCCACCCGCGACGACGTCCCCAG
GGCCGTACGCACCCTCGCCGCCGCGTTCGCCGACTACCCCGCCACGCGCCACACCGTCGATCCGGACCGC
CACATCGAGCGGGTCACCGAGCTGCAAGAACTCTTCCTCACGCGCGTCGGGCTCGACATCGGCAAGGTGT
GGGTCGCGGACGACGGCGCCGCCGTGGCGGTCTGGACCACGCCGGAGAGCGTCGAAGCGGGGGCGGTGTT
CGCCGAGATCGGCCCGCGCATGGCCGAGTTGAGCGGTTCCCGGCTGGCCGCGCAGCAACAGATGGAAGGC
CTCCTGGCGCCGCACCGGCCCAAGGAGCCCGCGTGGTTCCTGGCCACCGTCGGAGTCTCGCCCGACCACC
AGGGCAAGGGTCTGGGCAGCGCCGTCGTGCTCCCCGGAGTGGAGGCGGCCGAGCGCGCCGGGGTGCCCGC
CTTCCTGGAGACCTCCGCGCCCCGCAACCTCCCCTTCTACGAGCGGCTCGGCTTCACCGTCACCGCCGAC
GTCGAGGTGCCCGAAGGACCGCGCACCTGGTGCATGACCCGCAAGCCCGGTGCCTGAACGCGTTAAGTCG
ACAATCAACCTCTGGATTACAAAATTTGTGAAAGATTGACTGGTATTCTTAACTATGTTGCTCCTTTTAC
GCTATGTGGATACGCTGCTTTAATGCCTTTGTATCATGCTATTGCTTCCCGTATGGCTTTCATTTTCTCC
TCCTTGTATAAATCCTGGTTGCTGTCTCTTTATGAGGAGTTGTGGCCCGTTGTCAGGCAACGTGGCGTGG
TGTGCACTGTGTTTGCTGACGCAACCCCCACTGGTTGGGGCATTGCCACCACCTGTCAGCTCCTTTCCGG
GACTTTCGCTTTCCCCCTCCCTATTGCCACGGCGGAACTCATCGCCGCCTGCCTTGCCCGCTGCTGGACA
GGGGCTCGGCTGTTGGGCACTGACAATTCCGTGGTGTTGTCGGGGAAATCATCGTCCTTTCCTTGGCTGC
TCGCCTGTGTTGCCACCTGGATTCTGCGCGGGACGTCCTTCTGCTACGTCCCTTCGGCCCTCAATCCAGC
GGACCTTCCTTCCCGCGGCCTGCTGCCGGCTCTGCGGCCTCTTCCGCGTCTTCGCCTTCGCCCTCAGACG
AGTCGGATCTCCCTTTGGGCCGCCTCCCCGCGTCGACTTTAAGACCAATGACTTACAAGGCAGCTGTAGA
TCTTAGCCACTTTTTAAAAGAAAAGGGGGGACTGGAAGGGCTAATTCACTCCCAACGAAGACAAGATCTG
CTTTTTGCTTGTACTGGGTCTCTCTGGTTAGACCAGATCTGAGCCTGGGAGCTCTCTGGCTAACTAGGGA
ACCCACTGCTTAAGCCTCAATAAAGCTTGCCTTGAGTGCTTCAAGTAGTGTGTGCCCGTCTGTTGTGTGA
CTCTGGTAACTAGAGATCCCTCAGACCCTTTTAGTCAGTGTGGAAAATCTCTAGCAGTACGTATAGTAGT
TCATGTCATCTTATTATTCAGTATTTATAACTTGCAAAGAAATGAATATCAGAGAGTGAGAGGAACTTGT
TTATTGCAGCTTATAATGGTTACAAATAAAGCAATAGCATCACAAATTTCACAAATAAAGCATTTTTTTC
ACTGCATTCTAGTTGTGGTTTGTCCAAACTCATCAATGTATCTTATCATGTCTGGCTCTAGCTATCCCGC
CCCTAACTCCGCCCATCCCGCCCCTAACTCCGCCCAGTTCCGCCCATTCTCCGCCCCATGGCTGACTAAT
TTTTTTTATTTATGCAGAGGCCGAGGCCGCCTCGGCCTCTGAGCTATTCCAGAAGTAGTGAGGAGGCTTT
TTTGGAGGCCTAGGGACGTACCCAATTCGCCCTATAGTGAGTCGTATTACGCGCGCTCACTGGCCGTCGT
TTTACAACGTCGTGACTGGGAAAACCCTGGCGTTACCCAACTTAATCGCCTTGCAGCACATCCCCCTTTC
GCCAGCTGGCGTAATAGCGAAGAGGCCCGCACCGATCGCCCTTCCCAACAGTTGCGCAGCCTGAATGGCG
AATGGG
[124 nt withheld, positions 3367-3490]
C
[91 nt withheld, positions 3492-3582]
A
[49 nt withheld, positions 3584-3632]
CCTTTGACGTTGGAGTCCACGTTCTTT
[37 nt withheld, positions 3660-3696]
ACCCTATCTCGGTCTATTCTTTTGATTTATAAGGGATTTTGCCGATTTCGGCCTATTGGTTAAAAAATGA
GCTGATTTAACAAAAATTTAACGCGAATTTTAACAAAATATTAACGCTTACAATTTAGGTGGCACTTTTC
GGGGAAATGTGCGCGGAACCCCTATTTGTTTATTTTTCTAAATACATTCAAATATGTATCCGCTCATGAG
ACAATAACCCTGATAAATGCTTCAATAATATTGAAAAAGGAAGAGTATGAGTATTCAACATTTCCGTGTC
GCCCTTATTCCCTTTTTTGCGGCATTTTGCCTTCCTGTTTTTGCTCACCCAGAAACGCTGGTGAAAGTAA
AAGATGCTGAAGATCAGTTGGGTGCACGAGTGGGTTACATCGAACTGGATCTCAACAGCGGTAAGATCCT
TGAGAGTTTTCGCCCCGAAGAACGTTTTCCAATGATGAGCACTTTTAAAGTTCTGCTATGTGGCGCGGTA
TTATCCCGTATTGACGCCGGGCAAGAGCAACTCGGTCGCCGCATACACTATTCTCAGAATGACTTGGTTG
AGTACTCACCAGTCACAGAAAAGCATCTTACGGATGGCATGACAGTAAGAGAATTATGCAGTGCTGCCAT
AACCATGAGTGATAACACTGCGGCCAACTTACTTCTGACAACGATCGGAGGACCGAAGGAGCTAACCGCT
TTTTTGCACAACATGGGGGATCATGTAACTCGCCTTGATCGTTGGGAACCGGAGCTGAATGAAGCCATAC
CAAACGACGAGCGTGACACCACGATGCCTGTAGCAATGGCAACAACGTTGCGCAAACTATTAACTGGCGA
ACTACTTACTCTAGCTTCCCGGCAACAATTAATAGACTGGATGGAGGCGGATAAAGTTGCAGGACCACTT
CTGCGCTCGGCCCTTCCGGCTGGCTGGTTTATTGCTGATAAATCTGGAGCCGGTGAGCGTGGGTCTCGCG
GTATCATTGCAGCACTGGGGCCAGATGGTAAGCCCTCCCGTATCGTAGTTATCTACACGACGGGGAGTCA
GGCAACTATGGATGAACGAAATAGACAGATCGCTGAGATAGGTGCCTCACTGATTAAGCATTGGTAACTG
TCAGACCAAGTTTACTCATATATACTTTAGATTGATTTAAAACTTCATTTTTAATTTAAAAGGATCTAGG
TGAAGATCCTTTTTGATAATCTCATGACCAAAATCCCTTAACGTGAGTTTTCGTTCCACTGAGCGTCAGA
CCCCGTAGAAAAGATCAAAGGATCTTCTTGAGATCCTTTTTTTCTGCGCGTAATCTGCTGCTTGCAAACA
AAAAAACCACCGCTACCAGCGGTGGTTTGTTTGCCGGATCAAGAGCTACCAACTCTTTTTCCGAAGGTAA
CTGGCTTCAGCAGAGCGCAGATACCAAATACTGTTCTTCTAGTGTAGCCGTAGTTAGGCCACCACTTCAA
GAACTCTGTAGCACCGCCTACATACCTCGCTCTGCTAATCCTGTTACCAGTGGCTGCTGCCAGTGGCGAT
AAGTCGTGTCTTACCGGGTTGGACTCAAGACGATAGTTACCGGATAAGGCGCAGCGGTCGGGCTGAACGG
GGGGTTCGTGCACACAGCCCAGCTTGGAGCGAACGACCTACACCGAACTGAGATACCTACAGCGTGAGCT
ATGAGAAAGCGCCACGCTTCCCGAAGGGAGAAAGGCGGACAGGTATCCGGTAAGCGGCAGGGTCGGAACA
GGAGAGCGCACGAGGGAGCTTCCAGGGGGAAACGCCTGGTATCTTTATAGTCCTGTCGGGTTTCGCCACC
TCTGACTTGAGCGTCGATTTTTGTGATGCTCGTCAGGGGGGCGGAGCCTATGGAAAAACGCCAGCAACGC
GGCCTTTTTACGGTTCCTGGCCTTTTGCTGGCCTTTTGCTCACATGTTCTTTCCTGCGTTATCCCCTGAT
TCTGTGGATAACCGTATTACCGCCTTTGAGTGAGCTGATACCGCTCGCCGCAGCCGAACGACCGAGCGCA
GCGAGTCAGTGAGCGAGGAAGCGGAAGAGCGCCCAATACGCAAACCGCCTCTCCCCGCGCGTTGGCCGAT
TCATTAATGCAGCTGGCACGACAGGTTTCCCGACTGGAAAGCGGGCAGTGAGCGCAACGCAATTAATGTG
AGTTAGCTCACTCATTAGGCACCCCAGGCTTTACACTTTATGCTTCCGGCTCGTATGTTGTGTGGAATTG
TGAGCGGATAACAATTTCACACAGGAAACAGCTATGACCATGATTACGCCAAGCGCGCAATTAACCCTCA
CTAAAGGGAACAAAAGCTGGAGCTGCAAGCTTAATGTAGTCTTATGCAATACTCTTGTAGTCTTGCAACA
TGGTAACGATGAGTTAGCAACATGCCTTACAAGGAGAGAAAAAGCACCGTGCATGCCGATTGGTGGAAGT
AAGGTGGTACGATCGTGCCTTATTAGGAAGGCAACAGACGGGTCTGACATGGATTGGACGAACCACTGAA
TTGCCGCATTGCAGAGATATTGTATTTAAGTGCCTAGCTCGATACATAAACGGGTCTCTCTGGTTAGACC
AGATCTGAGCCTGGGAGCTCTCTGGCTAACTAGGGAACCCACTGCTTAAGCCTCAATAAAGCTTGCCTTG
AGTGCTTCAAGTAGTGTGTGCCCGTCTGTTGTGTGACTCTGGTAACTAGAGATCCCTCAGACCCTTTTAG
TCAGTGTGGAAAATCTCTAGCAGTGGCGCCCGAACAGGGACTTGAAAGCGAAAGGGAAACCAGAGGAGCT
CTCTCGACGCAGGACTCGGCTTGCTGAAGCGCGCACGGCAAGAGGCGAGGGGCGGCGACTGGTGAGTACG
CCAAAAATTTTGACTAGCGGAGGCTAGAAGGAGAGAGATGGGTGCGAGAGCGTCAGTATTAAGCGGGGGA
GAATTAGATCGCGATGGGAAAAAATTCGGTTAAGGCCAGGGGGAAAGAAAAAATATAAATTAAAACATAT
AGTATGGGCAAGCAGGGAGCTAGAACGATTCGCAGTTAATCCTGGCCTGTTAGAAACATCAGAAGGCTGT
AGACAAATACTGGGACAGCTACAACCATCCCTTCAGACAGGATCAGAAGAACTTAGATCATTATATAATA
CAGTAGCAACCCTCTATTGTGTGCATCAAAGGATAGAGATAAAAGACACCAAGGAAGCTTTAGACAAGAT
AGAGGAAGAGCAAAACAAAAGTAAGACCACCGCACAGCAAGCGGCCGCTGATCTTCAGACCTGGAGGAGG
AGATATGAGGGACAATTGGAGAAGTGAATTATATAAATATAAAGTAGTAAAAATTGAACCATTAGGAGTA
GCACCCACCAAGGCAAAGAGAAGAGTGGTGCAGAGAGAAAAAAGAGCAGTGGGAATAGGAGCTTTGTTCC
TTGGGTTCTTGGGAGCAGCAGGAAGCACTATGGGCGCAGCGTCAATGACGCTGACGGTACAGGCCAGACA
ATTATTGTCTGGTATAGTGCAGCAGCAGAACAATTTGCTGAGGGCTATTGAGGCGCAACAGCATCTGTTG
CAACTCACAGTCTGGGGCATCAAGCAGCTCCAGGCAAGAATCCTGGCTGTGGAAAGATACCTAAAGGATC
AACAGCTCCTGGGGATTTGGGGTTGCTCTGGAAAACTCATTTGCACCACTGCTGTGCCTTGGAATGCTAG
TTGGAGTAATAAATCTCTGGAACAGATTTGGAATCACACGACCTGGATGGAGTGGGACAGAGAAATTAAC
AATTACACAAGCTTAATACACTCCTTAATTGAAGAATCGCAAAACCAGCAAGAAAAGAATGAACAAGAAT
TATTGGAATTAGATAAATGGGCAAGTTTGTGGAATTGGTTTAACATAACAAATTGGCTGTGGTATATAAA
ATTATTCATAATGATAGTAGGAGGCTTGGTAGGTTTAAGAATAGTTTTTGCTGTACTTTCTATAGTGAAT
AGAGTTAGGCAGGGATATTCACCATTATCGTTTCAGACCCACCTCCCAACCCCGAGGGGACCCAGAGAGG
GCCTATTTCCCATGATTCCTTCATATTTGCATATACGATACAAGGCTGTTAGAGAGATAATTAGAATTAA
TTTGACTGTAAACACAAAGATATTAGTACAAAATACGTGACGTAGAAAGTAATAATTTCTTGGGTAGTTT
GCAGTTTTAAAATTATGTTTTAAAATGGACTATCATATGCTTACCGTAACTTGAAAGTATTTCGATTTCT
TGGCTTTATATATCTTGTGGAAAGGACGAAACACCGCAAGTCCATCCGTGACCGCGGTTTTAGAGCTAGA
AATAGCAAGTTAAAATAAGGCTAGTCCGTTATCAACTTGAAAAAGTGGCACCGAGTCGGTGCTTTTTTAA
GCTTGGCGTAACTAGATCTTGAGACAAATGGCAGTATTCATCCACAATTTTAAAAGAAAAGGGGGGATTG
GGGGGTACAGTGCAGGGGAAAGAATAGTAGACATAATAGCAACAGACATACAAACTAAAGAATTACAAAA
ACAAATTACAAAAATTCAAAATTTTCGGGTTTATTACAGGGACAGCAGAGATCCACTTTGGCGCCGGCTC
GAGGGGG
Features (pLannotate 1.2.2; 29 found; start..end, strand, type, name):
     14..80      +  CDS            small t antigen (fragment): SV40 (simian virus 40) small t antigen
    106..317     +  promoter       EF-1α core promoter: core promoter for human elongation factor EF-1α
    318..1256    +  intron         EF-1α intron A: intron upstream of the start codon of human EF-1α
   1278..1877    +  CDS            PuroR (fragment): puromycin N-acetyltransferase; pac from Streptomyces; confers resistance to puromycin
   1893..2481    +  misc_feature   WPRE: woodchuck hepatitis virus posttranscriptional regulatory element
   2532..2551    +  misc_feature   cPPT/CTS (fragment): central polypurine tract and central termination sequence of HIV-1
   2553..2786    +  LTR            3' LTR (ΔU3): self-inactivating 3' long terminal repeat (LTR) from HIV-1
   2864..2985    +  polyA_signal   SV40 poly(A) signal: SV40 polyadenylation signal
   3025..3160    +  rep_origin     SV40 ori: SV40 origin of replication
   3181..3199    -  promoter       T7 promoter: promoter for bacteriophage T7 RNA polymerase
   3207..3362    +  CDS            lacZα (fragment): LacZα fragment of β-galactosidase; lacZ fragment
   3367..3795    +  rep_origin     f1 ori (sequence partly withheld): f1 bacteriophage origin of replication; arrow indicates direction of (+) strand synthesis
   3848..3952    +  promoter       AmpR promoter: bla
   3953..4813    +  CDS            AmpR: β-lactamase; bla; confers resistance to ampicillin, carbenicillin, and related antibiotics
   4984..5572    +  rep_origin     ori: high-copy-number ColE1/pMB1/pBR322/pUC origin of replication
   5755..5847    +  CDS            lacI (fragment): lac repressor; lacI; The lac repressor binds to the lac operator to inhibit transcription in E. coli. This inhibition can be relieved by adding lactose or isopropyl-β-D-thiogalactopyranoside (IPTG).
   5860..5881    +  protein_bind   CAP binding site: CAP binding activates transcription in the presence of cAMP. E. coli catabolite activator protein
   5896..5926    +  promoter       lac promoter: promoter for the E. coli lac operon
   5934..5950    +  protein_bind   lac operator: The lac repressor binds to the lac operator to inhibit transcription in E. coli. This inhibition can be relieved by adding lactose or isopropyl-β-D-thiogalactopyranoside (IPTG). lac repressor encoded by lacI
   5995..6013    +  promoter       T3 promoter: promoter for bacteriophage T3 RNA polymerase
   6041..6267    +  promoter       RSV promoter: Rous sarcoma virus enhancer/promoter
   6268..6448    +  LTR            5' LTR (truncated): truncated 5' long terminal repeat (LTR) from HIV-1
   6495..6620    +  misc_feature   HIV-1 Ψ: packaging signal of human immunodeficiency virus type 1
   6604..6967    +  CDS            HIV-1 gag (fragment): gag protein from human immunodeficiency virus 1; gag
   7113..7346    +  misc_feature   RRE: The Rev response element (RRE) of HIV-1 allows for Rev-dependent mRNA export from the nucleus to the cytoplasm.
   7723..7749    +  CDS            Rev (fragment): human immunodeficiency virus 1 (HIV-1) Rev protein; rev; enhances nuclear export of unspliced and incompletely spliced viral mRNAs
   7753..7993    +  promoter       U6 promoter: RNA polymerase III promoter for human U6 snRNA
   8023..8098    +  misc_RNA       gRNA scaffold: guide RNA scaffold for the Streptococcus pyogenes CRISPR/Cas9 system
   8154..8271    +  misc_feature   cPPT/CTS: central polypurine tract and central termination sequence of HIV-1
