[The description below was written by a language model from this plasmid's Addgene catalogue record and pLannotate feature annotations shown in this document.]
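Description:
WNK2 gRNA (BRDN0001162408) is a third-generation lentiviral CRISPR guide plasmid built on the lentiGuide-Puro backbone and carrying a single guide RNA directed against human WNK2, a member of the WNK kinase family. The assembled sequence is about 8.3 kb. In bacteria it is maintained at high copy from a ColE1/pUC-type origin and selected with ampicillin through the β-lactamase gene. An f1 origin, an SV40 origin and remnants of a lac/T7/T3 cloning region are also present in the backbone.

The lentiviral transfer cassette begins with an RSV promoter fused to a truncated HIV-1 5' LTR, which makes genomic RNA production Tat-independent. This is followed by the Ψ packaging signal with a partial gag sequence and the Rev response element for Rev-dependent nuclear export. Downstream, a human U6 RNA polymerase III promoter drives the WNK2-specific spacer joined to the Streptococcus pyogenes gRNA scaffold, and a cPPT/CTS element aids nuclear import of the reverse-transcribed genome. A separate EF-1α core promoter with its intron A expresses puromycin N-acetyltransferase for selection of transduced mammalian cells. The WPRE enhances transcript expression, and the cassette ends in a self-inactivating ΔU3 3' LTR followed by an SV40 polyadenylation signal.

The plasmid does not encode Cas9, so it is meant to be used with a separate Cas9 vector such as lentiCas9-Blast or in cells that already express Cas9. The guide was designed against two WNK2 reference transcripts and belongs to a human kinome gRNA collection, so it can be used for targeted WNK2 disruption in individual experiments or as part of kinase-focused loss-of-function studies.
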