Addgene plasmid #75672: WNK2 gRNA (BRDN0001162408)
Purpose: 3rd generation lentiviral gRNA plasmid targeting human WNK2
Depositing lab: John Doench & David Root. Depositing organization: Broad Institute. Publication: Optimized sgRNA design to maximize activity and minimize off-target effects of CRISPR-Cas9. Doench JG, Fusi N, Sullender M, Hegde M, Vaimberg EW, Donovan KF, Smith I, Tothova Z, Wilen C, Orchard R, Virgin HW, Listgarten J, Root DE. Nat Biotechnol. 2016 Jan 18. doi: 10.1038/nbt.3437. PubMed 26780180.
Backbone
  Vector backbone: lentiGuide-Puro
  Backbone manufacturer: Zhang Lab (Addgene plasmid # 52963)
  Vector type: Mammalian Expression, Lentiviral, CRISPR
  Selectable markers: Puromycin
Growth in bacteria
  Bacterial resistance: Ampicillin, 100 μg/mL
  Growth temperature: 37°C
  Growth strain: DH5alpha
  Copy number: High Copy
Gene/Insert
  Gene/Insert name: WNK2 (alt names: WNK2; NM_001282394.1)
  gRNA/shRNA sequence: CAAGTCCATCCGTGACCGCG
  Species: H. sapiens (human)
  Entrez Gene: WNK2 (a.k.a. NY-CO-43, P/OKcl.13, PRKWNK2, SDCCAG43)
  Promoter: hU6
  Cloning method: Unknown
  Sequencing primers: 5′ U6-F; 3′ pS2-R
Terms and licenses: Academic/Nonprofit Terms; Industry Terms: Not Available to Industry
Depositor comments: The gRNA was designed to target the following Genbank reference sequence(s): NM_001282394.1,NM_006648.3. Note that this plasmid does NOT contain Cas9. It should be used in conjunction with lentiCas9-Blast (Addgene #52962) or otherwise with cell lines already expressing Cas9. Browse the full kinome gRNA library at http://www.addgene.org/pooled-library/broadgpp-human-kinome/ or visit http://www.broadinstitute.org/rnai/public/ for detailed protocols and information.
How to cite: WNK2 gRNA (BRDN0001162408) was a gift from John Doench & David Root (Addgene plasmid # 75672 ; http://n2t.net/addgene:75672 ; RRID:Addgene_75672)
