>Addgene plasmid #75672 | WNK2 gRNA (BRDN0001162408) | depositor partial sequence | sequence record 143132 | Target Sequence
CAAGTCCATCCGTGACCGCG
