>Addgene plasmid #75672 | WNK2 gRNA (BRDN0001162408) | addgene partial sequence | sequence record 184337 | hU6-F
CGTGACGTAGAAAGTAATAATTTCTTGGGTAGTTTGCAGTTTTAAAATTATGTTTTAAAATGGACTATCA
TATGCTTACCGTAACTTGAAAGTATTTCGATTTCTTGGCTTTATATATCTTGTGGAAAGGACGAAACACC
GCAAGTCCATCCGTGACCGCGGTTTTAGAGCTAGAAATAGCAAGTTAAAATAAGGCTAGTCCGTTATCAA
CTTGAAAAAGTGGCACCGAGTCGGTGCTTTTTTAAGCTTGGCGTAACTAGATCTTGAGACAAATGGCAGT
ATTCATCCACAATTTTAAAAGAAAAGGGGGGATTGGGGGGTACAGTGCAGGGGAAAGAATAGTAGACATA
ATAGCAACAGACATACAAACTAAAGAATTACAAAAACAAATTACAAAAATTCAAAATTTTCGGGTTTATT
ACAGGGACAGCAGAGATCCACTTTGGCGCCGGCTCGAGGGGGCCCGGGTGCAAAGATGGATAAAGTTTTA
AACAGAGAGGAATCTTTGCAGCTAATGGACCTTCTAGGTCTTGAAAGGAGTGGGAATTGGCTCCGGTGCC
CGTCAGTGGG
